>Addgene plasmid #207215 | pFUW-TetO-ID3 | addgene full sequence | sequence record 412270 | Addgene NGS Result
CGATGTACGGGCCAGATATACGCGTTGACATTGATTATTGACTAGTTATTAATAGTAATCAATTACGGGG
TCATTAGTTCATAGCCCATATATGGAGTTCCGCGTTACATAACTTACGGTAAATGGCCCGCCTGGCTGAC
CGCCCAACGACCCCCGCCCATTGACGTCAATAATGACGTATGTTCCCATAGTAACGCCAATAGGGACTTT
CCATTGACGTCAATGGGTGGAGTATTTACGGTAAACTGCCCACTTGGCAGTACATCAAGTGTATCATATG
CCAAGTACGCCCCCTATTGACGTCAATGACGGTAAATGGCCCGCCTGGCATTATGCCCAGTACATGACCT
TATGGGACTTTCCTACTTGGCAGTACATCTACGTATTAGTCATCGCTATTACCATGGTGATGCGGTTTTG
GCAGTACATCAATGGGCGTGGATAGCGGTTTGACTCACGGGGATTTCCAAGTCTCCACCCCATTGACGTC
AATGGGAGTTTGTTTTGGCACCAAAATCAACGGGACTTTCCAAAATGTCGTAACAACTCCGCCCCATTGA
CGCAAATGGGCGGTAGGCGTGTACGGTGGGAGGTCTATATAAGCAGCGCGTTTTGCCTGTACTGGGTCTC
TCTGGTTAGACCAGATCTGAGCCTGGGAGCTCTCTGGCTAACTAGGGAACCCACTGCTTAAGCCTCAATA
AAGCTTGCCTTGAGTGCTTCAAGTAGTGTGTGCCCGTCTGTTGTGTGACTCTGGTAACTAGAGATCCCTC
AGACCCTTTTAGTCAGTGTGGAAAATCTCTAGCAGTGGCGCCCGAACAGGGACTTGAAAGCGAAAGGGAA
ACCAGAGGAGCTCTCTCGACGCAGGACTCGGCTTGCTGAAGCGCGCACGGCAAGAGGCGAGGGGCGGCGA
CTGGTGAGTACGCCAAAAATTTTGACTAGCGGAGGCTAGAAGGAGAGAGATGGGTGCGAGAGCGTCAGTA
TTAAGCGGGGGAGAATTAGATCGCGATGGGAAAAAATTCGGTTAAGGCCAGGGGGAAAGAAAAAATATAA
ATTAAAACATATAGTATGGGCAAGCAGGGAGCTAGAACGATTCGCAGTTAATCCTGGCCTGTTAGAAACA
TCAGAAGGCTGTAGACAAATACTGGGACAGCTACAACCATCCCTTCAGACAGGATCAGAAGAACTTAGAT
CATTATATAATACAGTAGCAACCCTCTATTGTGTGCATCAAAGGATAGAGATAAAAGACACCAAGGAAGC
TTTAGACAAGATAGAGGAAGAGCAAAACAAAAGTAAGACCACCGCACAGCAAGCGGCCGCTGATCTTCAG
ACCTGGAGGAGGAGATATGAGGGACAATTGGAGAAGTGAATTATATAAATATAAAGTAGTAAAAATTGAA
CCATTAGGAGTAGCACCCACCAAGGCAAAGAGAAGAGTGGTGCAGAGAGAAAAAAGAGCAGTGGGAATAG
GAGCTTTGTTCCTTGGGTTCTTGGGAGCAGCAGGAAGCACTATGGGCGCAGCGTCAATGACGCTGACGGT
ACAGGCCAGACAATTATTGTCTGGTATAGTGCAGCAGCAGAACAATTTGCTGAGGGCTATTGAGGCGCAA
CAGCATCTGTTGCAACTCACAGTCTGGGGCATCAAGCAGCTCCAGGCAAGAATCCTGGCTGTGGAAAGAT
ACCTAAAGGATCAACAGCTCCTGGGGATTTGGGGTTGCTCTGGAAAACTCATTTGCACCACTGCTGTGCC
TTGGAATGCTAGTTGGAGTAATAAATCTCTGGAACAGATTTGGAATCACACGACCTGGATGGAGTGGGAC
AGAGAAATTAACAATTACACAAGCTTAATACACTCCTTAATTGAAGAATCGCAAAACCAGCAAGAAAAGA
ATGAACAAGAATTATTGGAATTAGATAAATGGGCAAGTTTGTGGAATTGGTTTAACATAACAAATTGGCT
GTGGTATATAAAATTATTCATAATGATAGTAGGAGGCTTGGTAGGTTTAAGAATAGTTTTTGCTGTACTT
TCTATAGTGAATAGAGTTAGGCAGGGATATTCACCATTATCGTTTCAGACCCACCTCCCAACCCCGAGGG
GACCCGACAGGCCCGAAGGAATAGAAGAAGAAGGTGGAGAGAGAGACAGAGACAGATCCATTCGATTAGT
GAACGGATCGGCACTGCGTGCGCCAATTCTGCAGACAAATGGCAGTATTCATCCACAATTTTAAAAGAAA
AGGGGGGATTGGGGGGTACAGTGCAGGGGAAAGAATAGTAGACATAATAGCAACAGACATACAAACTAAA
GAATTACAAAAACAAATTACAAAAATTCAAAATTTTCGGGTTTATTACAGGGACAGCAGAGATCCAGTTT
GGTTAGATCTCGAGTTTACCACTCCCTATCAGTGATAGAGAAAAGTGAAAGTCGAGTTTACCACTCCCTA
TCAGTGATAGAGAAAAGTGAAAGTCGAGTTTACCACTCCCTATCAGTGATAGAGAAAAGTGAAAGTCGAG
TTTACCACTCCCTATCAGTGATAGAGAAAAGTGAAAGTCGAGTTTACCACTCCCTATCAGTGATAGAGAA
AAGTGAAAGTCGAGTTTACCACTCCCTATCAGTGATAGAGAAAAGTGAAAGTCGAGTTTACCACTCCCTA
TCAGTGATAGAGAAAAGTGAAAGTCGAGCTCGGTACCCGGGTCGAGGTAGGCGTGTACGGTGGGAGGCCT
ATATAAGCAGAGCTCGTTTAGTGAACCGTCAGATCGCCTGGAGACGCCATCCACGCTGTTTTGACCTCCA
TAGAAGACACCGGGACCGATCCAGCCTCCGCGGCCCCGAATTCACCGGTTCTAGAATGAAGGCGCTGAGC
CCGGTGCGCGGCTGCTACGAGGCGGTGTGCTGCCTGTCGGAACGCAGTCTGGCCATCGCCCGGGGCCGAG
GGAAGGGCCCGGCAGCTGAGGAGCCGCTGAGCTTGCTGGACGACATGAACCACTGCTACTCCCGCCTGCG
GGAACTGGTACCCGGAGTCCCGAGAGGCACTCAGCTTAGCCAGGTGGAAATCCTACAGCGCGTCATCGAC
TACATTCTCGACCTGCAGGTAGTCCTGGCCGAGCCAGCCCCTGGACCCCCTGATGGCCCCCACCTTCCCA
TCCAGACAGCCGAGCTCGCTCCGGAACTTGTCATCTCCAACGACAAAAGGAGCTTTTGCCACTGATTCGA
AGATATCAAGCTTATCGATAATCAACCTCTGGATTACAAAATTTGTGAAAGATTGACTGGTATTCTTAAC
TATGTTGCTCCTTTTACGCTATGTGGATACGCTGCTTTAATGCCTTTGTATCATGCTATTGCTTCCCGTA
TGGCTTTCATTTTCTCCTCCTTGTATAAATCCTGGTTGCTGTCTCTTTATGAGGAGTTGTGGCCCGTTGT
CAGGCAACGTGGCGTGGTGTGCACTGTGTTTGCTGACGCAACCCCCACTGGTTGGGGCATTGCCACCACC
TGTCAGCTCCTTTCCGGGACTTTCGCTTTCCCCCTCCCTATTGCCACGGCGGAACTCATCGCCGCCTGCC
TTGCCCGCTGCTGGACAGGGGCTCGGCTGTTGGGCACTGACAATTCCGTGGTGTTGTCGGGGAAATCATC
GTCCTTTCCTTGGCTGCTCGCCTGTGTTGCCACCTGGATTCTGCGCGGGACGTCCTTCTGCTACGTCCCT
TCGGCCCTCAATCCAGCGGACCTTCCTTCCCGCGGCCTGCTGCCGGCTCTGCGGCCTCTTCCGCGTCTTC
GCCTTCGCCCTCAGACGAGTCGGATCTCCCTTTGGGCCGCCTCCCCGCATCGATACCGTCGACCTCGAGA
CCTAGAAAAACATGGAGCAATCACAAGTAGCAATACAGCAGCTACCAATGCTGATTGTGCCTGGCTAGAA
GCACAAGAGGAGGAGGAGGTGGGTTTTCCAGTCACACCTCAGGTACCTTTAAGACCAATGACTTACAAGG
CAGCTGTAGATCTTAGCCACTTTTTAAAAGAAAAGGGGGGACTGGAAGGGCTAATTCACTCCCAACGAAG
ACAAGATATCCTTGATCTGTGGATCTACCACACACAAGGCTACTTCCCTGATTGGCAGAACTACACACCA
GGGCCAGGGATCAGATATCCACTGACCTTTGGATGGTGCTACAAGCTAGTACCAGTTGAGCAAGAGAAGG
TAGAAGAAGCCAATGAAGGAGAGAACACCCGCTTGTTACACCCTGTGAGCCTGCATGGGATGGATGACCC
GGAGAGAGAAGTATTAGAGTGGAGGTTTGACAGCCGCCTAGCATTTCATCACATGGCCCGAGAGCTGCAT
CCGGACTGTACTGGGTCTCTCTGGTTAGACCAGATCTGAGCCTGGGAGCTCTCTGGCTAACTAGGGAACC
CACTGCTTAAGCCTCAATAAAGCTTGCCTTGAGTGCTTCAAGTAGTGTGTGCCCGTCTGTTGTGTGACTC
TGGTAACTAGAGATCCCTCAGACCCTTTTAGTCAGTGTGGAAAATCTCTAGCAGGGCCCGTTTAAACCCG
CTGATCAGCCTCGACTGTGCCTTCTAGTTGCCAGCCATCTGTTGTTTGCCCCTCCCCCGTGCCTTCCTTG
ACCCTGGAAGGTGCCACTCCCACTGTCCTTTCCTAATAAAATGAGGAAATTGCATCGCATTGTCTGAGTA
GGTGTCATTCTATTCTGGGGGGTGGGGTGGGGCAGGACAGCAAGGGGGAGGATTGGGAAGACAATAGCAG
GCATGCTGGGGATGCGGTGGGCTCTATGGCTTCTGAGGCGGAAAGAACCAGCTGGGGCTCTAGGGGGTAT
CCCC
[124 nt withheld, positions 4835-4958]
C
[91 nt withheld, positions 4960-5050]
A
[49 nt withheld, positions 5052-5100]
CCTTTGACGTTGGAGTCCACGTTCTTT
[37 nt withheld, positions 5128-5164]
ACCCTATCTCGGTCTATTCTTTTGATTTATAAGGGATTTTGCCGATTTCGGCCTATTGGTTAAAAAATGA
GCTGATTTAACAAAAATTTAACGCGAATTAATTCTGTGGAATGTGTGTCAGTTAGGGTGTGGAAAGTCCC
CAGGCTCCCCAGCAGGCAGAAGTATGCAAAGCATGCATCTCAATTAGTCAGCAACCAGGTGTGGAAAGTC
CCCAGGCTCCCCAGCAGGCAGAAGTATGCAAAGCATGCATCTCAATTAGTCAGCAACCATAGTCCCGCCC
CTAACTCCGCCCATCCCGCCCCTAACTCCGCCCAGTTCCGCCCATTCTCCGCCCCATGGCTGACTAATTT
TTTTTATTTATGCAGAGGCCGAGGCCGCCTCTGCCTCTGAGCTATTCCAGAAGTAGTGAGGAGGCTTTTT
TGGAGGCCTAGGCTTTTGCAAAAAGCTCCCGGGAGCTTGTATATCCATTTTCGGATCTGATCAGCACGTG
TTGACAATTAATCATCGGCATAGTATATCGGCATAGTATAATACGACAAGGTGAGGAACTAAACCATGGC
CAAGTTGACCAGTGCCGTTCCGGTGCTCACCGCGCGCGACGTCGCCGGAGCGGTCGAGTTCTGGACCGAC
CGGCTCGGGTTCTCCCGGGACTTCGTGGAGGACGACTTCGCCGGTGTGGTCCGGGACGACGTGACCCTGT
TCATCAGCGCGGTCCAGGACCAGGTGGTGCCGGACAACACCCTGGCCTGGGTGTGGGTGCGCGGCCTGGA
CGAGCTGTACGCCGAGTGGTCGGAGGTCGTGTCCACGAACTTCCGGGACGCCTCCGGGCCGGCCATGACC
GAGATCGGCGAGCAGCCGTGGGGGCGGGAGTTCGCCCTGCGCGACCCGGCCGGCAACTGCGTGCACTTCG
TGGCCGAGGAGCAGGACTGACACGTGCTACGAGATTTCGATTCCACCGCCGCCTTCTATGAAAGGTTGGG
CTTCGGAATCGTTTTCCGGGACGCCGGCTGGATGATCCTCCAGCGCGGGGATCTCATGCTGGAGTTCTTC
GCCCACCCCAACTTGTTTATTGCAGCTTATAATGGTTACAAATAAAGCAATAGCATCACAAATTTCACAA
ATAAAGCATTTTTTTCACTGCATTCTAGTTGTGGTTTGTCCAAACTCATCAATGTATCTTATCATGTCTG
TATACCGTCGACCTCTAGCTAGAGCTTGGCGTAATCATGGTCATAGCTGTTTCCTGTGTGAAATTGTTAT
CCGCTCACAATTCCACACAACATACGAGCCGGAAGCATAAAGTGTAAAGCCTGGGGTGCCTAATGAGTGA
GCTAACTCACATTAATTGCGTTGCGCTCACTGCCCGCTTTCCAGTCGGGAAACCTGTCGTGCCAGCTGCA
TTAATGAATCGGCCAACGCGCGGGGAGAGGCGGTTTGCGTATTGGGCGCTCTTCCGCTTCCTCGCTCACT
GACTCGCTGCGCTCGGTCGTTCGGCTGCGGCGAGCGGTATCAGCTCACTCAAAGGCGGTAATACGGTTAT
CCACAGAATCAGGGGATAACGCAGGAAAGAACATGTGAGCAAAAGGCCAGCAAAAGGCCAGGAACCGTAA
AAAGGCCGCGTTGCTGGCGTTTTTCCATAGGCTCCGCCCCCCTGACGAGCATCACAAAAATCGACGCTCA
AGTCAGAGGTGGCGAAACCCGACAGGACTATAAAGATACCAGGCGTTTCCCCCTGGAAGCTCCCTCGTGC
GCTCTCCTGTTCCGACCCTGCCGCTTACCGGATACCTGTCCGCCTTTCTCCCTTCGGGAAGCGTGGCGCT
TTCTCATAGCTCACGCTGTAGGTATCTCAGTTCGGTGTAGGTCGTTCGCTCCAAGCTGGGCTGTGTGCAC
GAACCCCCCGTTCAGCCCGACCGCTGCGCCTTATCCGGTAACTATCGTCTTGAGTCCAACCCGGTAAGAC
ACGACTTATCGCCACTGGCAGCAGCCACTGGTAACAGGATTAGCAGAGCGAGGTATGTAGGCGGTGCTAC
AGAGTTCTTGAAGTGGTGGCCTAACTACGGCTACACTAGAAGAACAGTATTTGGTATCTGCGCTCTGCTG
AAGCCAGTTACCTTCGGAAAAAGAGTTGGTAGCTCTTGATCCGGCAAACAAACCACCGCTGGTAGCGGTG
GTTTTTTTGTTTGCAAGCAGCAGATTACGCGCAGAAAAAAAGGATCTCAAGAAGATCCTTTGATCTTTTC
TACGGGGTCTGACGCTCAGTGGAACGAAAACTCACGTTAAGGGATTTTGGTCATGAGATTATCAAAAAGG
ATCTTCACCTAGATCCTTTTAAATTAAAAATGAAGTTTTAAATCAATCTAAAGTATATATGAGTAAACTT
GGTCTGACAGTTACCAATGCTTAATCAGTGAGGCACCTATCTCAGCGATCTGTCTATTTCGTTCATCCAT
AGTTGCCTGACTCCCCGTCGTGTAGATAACTACGATACGGGAGGGCTTACCATCTGGCCCCAGTGCTGCA
ATGATACCGCGAGACCCACGCTCACCGGCTCCAGATTTATCAGCAATAAACCAGCCAGCCGGAAGGGCCG
AGCGCAGAAGTGGTCCTGCAACTTTATCCGCCTCCATCCAGTCTATTAATTGTTGCCGGGAAGCTAGAGT
AAGTAGTTCGCCAGTTAATAGTTTGCGCAACGTTGTTGCCATTGCTACAGGCATCGTGGTGTCACGCTCG
TCGTTTGGTATGGCTTCATTCAGCTCCGGTTCCCAACGATCAAGGCGAGTTACATGATCCCCCATGTTGT
GCAAAAAAGCGGTTAGCTCCTTCGGTCCTCCGATCGTTGTCAGAAGTAAGTTGGCCGCAGTGTTATCACT
CATGGTTATGGCAGCACTGCATAATTCTCTTACTGTCATGCCATCCGTAAGATGCTTTTCTGTGACTGGT
GAGTACTCAACCAAGTCATTCTGAGAATAGTGTATGCGGCGACCGAGTTGCTCTTGCCCGGCGTCAATAC
GGGATAATACCGCGCCACATAGCAGAACTTTAAAAGTGCTCATCATTGGAAAACGTTCTTCGGGGCGAAA
ACTCTCAAGGATCTTACCGCTGTTGAGATCCAGTTCGATGTAACCCACTCGTGCACCCAACTGATCTTCA
GCATCTTTTACTTTCACCAGCGTTTCTGGGTGAGCAAAAACAGGAAGGCAAAATGCCGCAAAAAAGGGAA
TAAGGGCGACACGGAAATGTTGAATACTCATACTCTTCCTTTTTCAATATTATTGAAGCATTTATCAGGG
TTATTGTCTCATGAGCGGATACATATTTGAATGTATTTAGAAAAATAAACAAATAGGGGTTCCGCGCACA
TTTCCCCGAAAAGTGCCACCTGACGTCGACGGATCGGGAGATCTCCCGATCCCCTATGGTGCACTCTCAG
TACAATCTGCTCTGATGCCGCATAGTTAAGCCAGTATCTGCTCCCTGCTTGTGTGTTGGAGGTCGCTGAG
TAGTGCGCGAGCAAAATTTAAGCTACAACAAGGCAAGGCTTGACCGACAATTGCATGAAGAATCTGCTTA
GGGTTAGGCGTTTTGCGCTGCTTCG
Features (pLannotate 1.2.2; 32 found; start..end, strand, type, name):
     27..406     +  enhancer       CMV enhancer: human cytomegalovirus immediate early enhancer
    407..606     +  promoter       CMV promoter: human cytomegalovirus (CMV) immediate early promoter
    624..804     +  LTR            5' LTR (truncated): truncated 5' long terminal repeat (LTR) from HIV-1
    851..976     +  misc_feature   HIV-1 Ψ: packaging signal of human immunodeficiency virus type 1
    960..1323    +  CDS            HIV-1 gag (fragment): gag protein from human immunodeficiency virus 1; gag
   1469..1702    +  misc_feature   RRE: The Rev response element (RRE) of HIV-1 allows for Rev-dependent mRNA export from the nucleus to the cytoplasm.
   2079..2179    +  CDS            Rev (fragment): human immunodeficiency virus 1 (HIV-1) Rev protein; rev; enhances nuclear export of unspliced and incompletely spliced viral mRNAs
   2229..2346    +  misc_feature   cPPT/CTS: central polypurine tract and central termination sequence of HIV-1
   2403..2673    +  protein_bind   tetracycline response element: contains seven copies of the tetracycline operator tetO tetracycline repressor TetR
   2684..2701    +  misc_feature   MCS (fragment): pUC18/19 multiple cloning site
   2706..2744    +  promoter       minimal CMV promoter: human cytomegalovirus (CMV) immediate early promoter
   2856..3212    +  CDS            ID3: ID3_HUMAN - Also known as 1R21, BHLHB25, HEIR1. Experimental evidence at protein level: Swiss-Prot protein existence level 1. Transcriptional regulator (lacking a basic DNA binding domain) which negatively regulates the basic helix-loop-helix (bHLH) transcription factors by forming heterodimers and inhibiting their DNA binding and transcriptional activity. Implicated in regulating a variety of cellular processes, including cellular growth, senescence, differentiation, apoptosis, angiogenesis, and neoplastic transformation. Involved in myogenesis by inhibiting skeletal muscle and cardiac myocyt
   3222..3240    +  misc_feature   MCS (fragment): pBluescript multiple cloning site
   3240..3828    +  misc_feature   WPRE: woodchuck hepatitis virus posttranscriptional regulatory element
   3765..4346    +  CDS            nef (fragment): NEF_HV1H2 - Experimental evidence at protein level: Swiss-Prot protein existence level 1. Extracellular Nef protein targets CD4(+) T-lymphocytes for apoptosis by interacting with CXCR4 surface receptors. From Human immunodeficiency virus type 1 group M subtype B (isolate HXB2) (HIV-1).
   4353..4533    +  LTR            5' LTR (truncated): truncated 5' long terminal repeat (LTR) from HIV-1
   4565..4789    +  polyA_signal   bGH poly(A) signal: bovine growth hormone polyadenylation signal
   4793..4814    +  promoter       SV40 promoter (fragment): SV40 enhancer and early promoter
   4835..5263    +  rep_origin     f1 ori (sequence partly withheld): f1 bacteriophage origin of replication; arrow indicates direction of (+) strand synthesis
   5277..5606    +  promoter       SV40 promoter: SV40 enhancer and early promoter
   5654..5701    +  promoter       EM7 promoter: synthetic bacterial promoter&nbsp
   5720..6094    +  CDS            BleoR: antibiotic-binding protein; Sh ble from Streptoalloteichus hindustanus; confers resistance to bleomycin, phleomycin, and Zeocin™
   6104..6229    +  CDS            ble (fragment): BLE_KLEPN - Experimental evidence at protein level: Swiss-Prot protein existence level 1. Binding protein with a strong affinity to the bleomycin family of antibiotics. Binds to CL990; an antimitotic-antibiotic compound. From Klebsiella pneumoniae.
   6224..6345    +  polyA_signal   SV40 poly(A) signal: SV40 polyadenylation signal
   6418..6434    -  protein_bind   lac operator: The lac repressor binds to the lac operator to inhibit transcription in E. coli. This inhibition can be relieved by adding lactose or isopropyl-β-D-thiogalactopyranoside (IPTG). lac repressor encoded by lacI
   6442..6472    -  promoter       lac promoter: promoter for the E. coli lac operon
   6487..6508    -  protein_bind   CAP binding site: CAP binding activates transcription in the presence of cAMP. E. coli catabolite activator protein
   6521..6613    -  CDS            lacI (fragment): lac repressor; lacI; The lac repressor binds to the lac operator to inhibit transcription in E. coli. This inhibition can be relieved by adding lactose or isopropyl-β-D-thiogalactopyranoside (IPTG).
   6796..7384    -  rep_origin     ori: high-copy-number ColE1/pMB1/pBR322/pUC origin of replication
   7555..8415    -  CDS            AmpR: β-lactamase; bla; confers resistance to ampicillin, carbenicillin, and related antibiotics
   8416..8520    -  promoter       AmpR promoter: bla
   8579..8631    -  misc_feature   bom (fragment): basis of mobility region from pBR322
