[The description below was written by a language model from this plasmid's Addgene catalogue record and pLannotate feature annotations shown in this document.]
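Description:
pFUW-TetO-ID3 is an HIV-1-derived lentiviral transfer plasmid for doxycycline-inducible expression of human ID3 in mammalian cells. It is built on the pFUW-TetO backbone and is maintained in E. coli through a high-copy ColE1/pUC-type origin with ampicillin resistance (AmpR). An f1 origin is also present. Outside the viral region, the backbone carries an SV40/EM7-driven BleoR cassette with an SV40 poly(A) signal. This cassette could confer Zeocin resistance in bacteria or in transfected cells, but it would not be carried into the packaged vector genome.

A CMV enhancer/promoter is fused to a truncated 5' LTR and drives transcription of the genomic RNA in packaging cells. It is followed by the Ψ packaging signal with a gag fragment, the RRE for Rev-dependent nuclear export, and the cPPT/CTS element. The internal expression cassette consists of a tetracycline response element with seven tetO repeats joined to a minimal CMV promoter. This accounts for the catalogue's "CMV" promoter entry. The cassette drives the roughly 360 bp ID3 coding sequence, which was cloned between XbaI and BstBI sites, and no epitope tag or reporter is annotated. A WPRE downstream enhances transcript expression, followed by the 3' LTR region and a bGH poly(A) signal.

Induction requires a tetracycline-controlled transactivator such as rtTA, which this plasmid does not encode and which must be supplied separately. ID3 is a helix-loop-helix protein that lacks a basic DNA-binding domain and inhibits bHLH transcription factors by heterodimerising with them. The associated publication indicates the construct was used in transcription factor screening related to dendritic cell subset identity.
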