Addgene plasmid #207215: pFUW-TetO-ID3
Purpose: doxycycline-inducible expression of Human ID3 in mammalian cells
Depositing lab: Filipe Pereira. Depositing organization: Center for Neuroscience and Cell Biology, University of Coimbra. Publication: Anchored screening identifies transcription factor blueprints underlying dendritic cell diversity and subset-specific anti-tumor immunity. Henriques-Oliveira L, Altman AR, Kurochkin I, Ascic E, Halitzki E, Matei A, Pértiga-Cabral D, Ulmert I, Holst S, Nair MS, Cunha PP, Park S, Vergani S, Kharas MG, Yuan J, Lahl K, Rosa FF, Pires CF, Pereira C-F. Immunity. 58, 1-20. October 2025. 10.1016/j.immuni.2025.08.001.
Backbone
  Vector backbone: pFUW-TetO
  Vector type: Mammalian Expression, Lentiviral
Growth in bacteria
  Bacterial resistance: Ampicillin, 100 μg/mL
  Growth temperature: 37°C
  Growth strain: NEB Stable
  Copy number: High Copy
Gene/Insert
  Gene/Insert name: pFUW-TetO-ID3
  Species: H. sapiens (human)
  Insert size (bp): 360
  Promoter: CMV
  Cloning method: Restriction Enzyme; 5′ cloning site XbaI (unknown if destroyed); 3′ cloning site BstBI (unknown if destroyed)
  Sequencing primers: 5′ TCCACGCTGTTTTGACCTCC
Terms and licenses: Academic/Nonprofit Terms; Industry Terms: Not Available to Industry
How to cite: pFUW-TetO-ID3 was a gift from Filipe Pereira (Addgene plasmid # 207215 ; http://n2t.net/addgene:207215 ; RRID:Addgene_207215)
